Addgene plasmid #204073: pBP-P_luxR-PLuxB
Purpose: Type 0 promoter part
Depositing lab: Mikhail Shapiro. Depositing organization: California Institute of Technology.
Backbone
  Vector backbone: pSB1C3
  Backbone manufacturer: iGEM
  Vector type: Bacterial Expression
Growth in bacteria
  Bacterial resistance: Chloramphenicol, 25 μg/mL
  Growth temperature: 37°C
  Growth strain: NEB Stable
  Copy number: High Copy
Gene/Insert
  Gene/Insert name: luxR-PLuxB repressor and PLuxB 3OC6-AHL-inducible promoter
  Species: Synthetic
  Mutation: None
  Cloning method: Gibson Cloning
Terms and licenses: Academic/Nonprofit Terms; Industry Terms: Not Available to Industry
How to cite: pBP-P_luxR-PLuxB was a gift from Mikhail Shapiro (Addgene plasmid # 204073 ; http://n2t.net/addgene:204073 ; RRID:Addgene_204073)
