[The description below was written by a language model from this plasmid's Addgene catalogue record and pLannotate feature annotations shown in this document.]
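Description:
pBP-P_luxR-PLuxB is a small (about 3 kb) bacterial plasmid built on the iGEM pSB1C3 backbone and catalogued as a "Type 0 promoter part", meaning it serves as a storage vector for a reusable promoter module in a hierarchical, modular cloning scheme rather than as a finished expression construct. It replicates in E. coli from a high-copy ColE1/pUC-type origin. Selection is with chloramphenicol through a cat (chloramphenicol acetyltransferase) gene driven by its native cat promoter and followed by the lambda t0 terminator.

The synthetic insert, assembled by Gibson cloning, packages a quorum-sensing regulator together with its cognate inducible promoter. The feature table shows the luxR coding sequence from Aliivibrio fischeri on the reverse strand, preceded by a fragment of the lacI promoter, which presumably provides constitutive expression, and closed by the bacteriophage fd terminator. LuxR binds the acyl-homoserine lactone autoinducer 3OC6-AHL and, in its native context, activates transcription of the bioluminescence operon, although the catalogue entry labels it a repressor. The PLuxB promoter named in the record was not picked up by the automated annotation. It would be expected in the unannotated stretch between the luxR cassette and the his operon terminator, but the record does not confirm its position. No downstream reporter or gene of interest is present.

As a part plasmid, it supplies a self-contained 3OC6-AHL-inducible control unit (sensor plus promoter) that can be combined with ribosome binding site, coding sequence and terminator parts. This allows small-molecule-inducible gene circuits to be built in bacteria.
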