Features (pLannotate 1.2.2; 8 found; start..end, strand, type, name):
    183..277     -  terminator     lambda t0 terminator: transcription terminator from phage lambda
    301..957     -  CDS            cat: CAT_ECOLX - Experimental evidence at protein level: Swiss-Prot protein existence level 1. This enzyme is an effector of chloramphenicol resistance in bacteria. From Escherichia coli. This protein is used as a marker in many commonly used cloning vectors, such as pACYC184.
    958..1055    -  promoter       cat promoter: promoter of the E. coli cat gene encoding chloramphenicol acetyltransferase
   1152..1191    -  terminator     fd terminator: central terminator from bacteriophage fd (Otsuka and Kunisawa, 1982)
   1195..1944    -  CDS            luxR: LUXR_ALIFS - Experimental evidence at protein level: Swiss-Prot protein existence level 1. Transcriptional activator of the bioluminescence operon. Binds to the OHHL autoinducer. From Aliivibrio fischeri (Vibrio fischeri).
   1945..2018    -  promoter       lacI promoter (fragment): lacI
   2115..2172    +  terminator     his operon terminator: This putative transcriptin terminator from the E. coli his operon has a 2-bp deletion introduced during synthesis. Its efficiency has not been determined.
   2367..2955    -  rep_origin     ori: high-copy-number ColE1/pMB1/pBR322/pUC origin of replication
>Addgene plasmid #204073 | pBP-P_luxR-PLuxB | addgene full sequence | sequence record 413889 | Addgene NGS Result
GAAGATCCTTTGATCTTTTCTACGGGGTCTGACGCTCAGTGGAACGAAAACTCACGTTAAGGGATTTTGG
TCATGAGATTATCAAAAAGGATCTTCACCTAGATCCTTTTAAATTAAAAATGAAGTTTTAAATCAATCTA
AAGTATATATGAGTAAACTTGGTCTGACAGCTCGAGGCTTGGATTCTCACCAATAAAAAACGCCCGGCGG
CAACCGAGCGTTCTGAACAAATCCAGATGGAGTTCTGAGGTCATTACTGGATCTATCAACAGGAGTCCAA
GCGAGCTCGATATCAAATTACGCCCCGCCCTGCCACTCATCGCAGTACTGTTGTAATTCATTAAGCATTC
TGCCGACATGGAAGCCATCACAAACGGCATGATGAACCTGAATCGCCAGCGGCATCAGCACCTTGTCGCC
TTGCGTATAATATTTGCCCATGGTGAAAACGGGGGCGAAGAAGTTGTCCATATTGGCCACGTTTAAATCA
AAACTGGTGAAACTCACCCAGGGATTGGCTGACACGAAAAACATATTCTCAATAAACCCTTTAGGGAAAT
AGGCCAGGTTTTCACCGTAACACGCCACATCTTGCGAATATATGTGTAGAAACTGCCGGAAATCGTCGTG
GTATTCACTCCAGAGCGATGAAAACGTTTCAGTTTGCTCATGGAAAACGGTGTAACAAGGGTGAACACTA
TCCCATATCACCAGCTCACCGTCTTTCATTGCCATACGAAATTCCGGATGAGCATTCATCAGGCGGGCAA
GAATGTGAATAAAGGCCGGATAAAACTTGTGCTTATTTTTCTTTACGGTCTTTAAAAAGGCCGTAATATC
CAGCTGAACGGTCTGGTTATAGGTACATTGAGCAACTGACTGAAATGCCTCAAAATGTTCTTTACGATGC
CATTGGGATATATCAACGGTGGTATATCCAGTGATTTTTTTCTCCATTTTAGCTTCCTTAGCTCCTGAAA
ATCTCGATAACTCAAAAAATACGCCCGGTAGTGATCTTATTTCATTATGGTGAAAGTTGGAACCTCTTAC
GTGCCCGATCAACTCGAGTGCCACCTGACGTCTAAGAAACCATTATTATCATGACATTAACCTATAAAAA
TAGGCGTATCACGAGGCAGAGGTCTCACTATTCCAAAAAAAAAGGCTCCAAAAGGAGCCTTTAATTGTAT
CTCAATTTTTAAAGTATGGGCAATCAATTGCTCCTGTTAAAATTGCTTTAGAAATACTTTGGCAGCGGTT
TGTTGTATTGAGTTTCATTTGCGCATTGGTTAAATGGAAAGTGACAGTACGCTCACTGCAACCTAATATT
TTTGAAATATCCCAAGAGCTTTTTCCTTCGCATGCCCACGCTAAACATTCTTTTTCTCTTTTGGTTAAAT
CGTTGTTTGATTTATTATTTGCTATATTTATTTTTCGATAATTATCAACTAGAGAAGGAACAATTAATGG
TATGTTCATACACGCATGTAAAAATAAACTATCTATATAGTTGTCTTTTTCTGAATGTGCAAAACTAAGC
ATTCCGAAGCCATTGTTAGCCGTATGAATAGGGAAACTAAACCCAGTGATAAGACCTGATGTTTTCGCTT
CTTTAATTACATTTGGAGATTTTTTATTTACAGCATTGTTTTCAAATATATTCCAATTAATTGGTGAATG
ATTGGAGTTAGAATAATCTACTATAGGATCATATTTTATCAAATTAGCGTCATCATAATATTGCCTCCAT
TTTTTAGGGTAATTATCTAGGATTGAAATATCAGATTTAACCATAGAATGAGGATAAATGATCGCGAGTA
AATAATATTCACAATGTACCATTTTAGTCATATCAGATAAGCATTGATTAATATCATTATTGCTTCTACA
AGCTTTAATTTTATTAATTATTCTGTATGTGTCGTCGGCATTTATGTTTTTCATATTCACCACCCTGAAT
TGACTCTCTTCCGGGCGCTATCATGCCATACCGCGAAAGGTTTTGCGCCATTCGATGGCGCGCCGCACCT
GTAGGATCGTACAGGTTTACGCAAGAAAATGGTTTGTTACAGTCGAATAAAGTACAGAGACCCATGCCGT
CTCATTAGCTGCAGTCCGGCAAAAAAGGGCAAGGTGTCACCACCCTGCCCTTTTTCTTTAAAACCGAAAA
GATTACTTCGCGTTATGCAGGCTTCCTCGCTCACTGACTCGCTGCGCTCGGTCGTTCGGCTGCGGCGAGC
GGTATCAGCTCACTCAAAGGCGGTAATACGGTTATCCACAGAATCAGGGGATAACGCAGGAAAGAACATG
TGAGCAAAAGGCCAGCAAAAGGCCAGGAACCGTAAAAAGGCCGCGTTGCTGGCGTTTTTCCACAGGCTCC
GCCCCCCTGACGAGCATCACAAAAATCGACGCTCAAGTCAGAGGTGGCGAAACCCGACAGGACTATAAAG
ATACCAGGCGTTTCCCCCTGGAAGCTCCCTCGTGCGCTCTCCTGTTCCGACCCTGCCGCTTACCGGATAC
CTGTCCGCCTTTCTCCCTTCGGGAAGCGTGGCGCTTTCTCATAGCTCACGCTGTAGGTATCTCAGTTCGG
TGTAGGTCGTTCGCTCCAAGCTGGGCTGTGTGCACGAACCCCCCGTTCAGCCCGACCGCTGCGCCTTATC
CGGTAACTATCGTCTTGAGTCCAACCCGGTAAGACACGACTTATCGCCACTGGCAGCAGCCACTGGTAAC
AGGATTAGCAGAGCGAGGTATGTAGGCGGTGCTACAGAGTTCTTGAAGTGGTGGCCTAACTACGGCTACA
CTAGAAGAACAGTATTTGGTATCTGCGCTCTGCTGAAGCCAGTTACCTTCGGAAAAAGAGTTGGTAGCTC
TTGATCCGGCAAACAAACCACCGCTGGTAGCGGTGGTTTTTTTGTTTGCAAGCAGCAGATTACGCGCAGA
AAAAAAGGATCTCAA
